Addgene plasmid #40398: pBACgus4x/cdc37/RocCOR LRRK2 1867-2176
Depositing lab: Michael J Fox Foundation MJFF. Depositing organization: Michael J Fox Foundation.
Backbone
  Vector backbone: pBACgus4x/cdc37
  Backbone manufacturer: Novagen
  Vector type: Baculovirus
Growth in bacteria
  Bacterial resistance: Ampicillin, 100 μg/mL
  Growth temperature: 37°C
  Growth strain: Top10
  Copy number: High Copy
Gene/Insert
  Gene/Insert name: LRRK2
  Species: H. sapiens (human)
  Mutation: WT aa1867-2176
  Entrez Gene: LRRK2 (a.k.a. AURA17, DARDARIN, PARK8, RIPK7, ROCO2)
  Promoter: polH
  Tag / fusion protein: HisTev (N terminal on insert)
  Cloning method: Restriction Enzyme; 5′ cloning site BamHI (destroyed during cloning); 3′ cloning site HindIII (destroyed during cloning)
  Sequencing primers: 5′ DSP2466For:GAATTTCGTCGACAGATC; 3′ DSP2466Rev:AATAACCCGGATCAGCTT
Terms and licenses: Academic/Nonprofit Terms; Industry Terms
Depositor comments: Co-expresses cdc37
How to cite: pBACgus4x/cdc37/RocCOR LRRK2 1867-2176 was a gift from Michael J Fox Foundation MJFF (Addgene plasmid # 40398 ; http://n2t.net/addgene:40398 ; RRID:Addgene_40398)
