[The description below was written by a language model from this plasmid's Addgene catalogue record and the feature table of its GenBank file.]
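Description:
pBACgus4x/cdc37/RocCOR LRRK2 1867-2176 is an 11.9 kb baculovirus transfer plasmid built on a cdc37-containing derivative of the Novagen pBACgus4x multi-promoter backbone, intended for producing recombinant protein in insect cells. In bacteria it is maintained as a high-copy plasmid through a ColE1/pUC-type origin and selected with ampicillin via the bla gene; an f1 origin is also present. The expression region is flanked by two baculovirus homology arms, one containing lef2/ORF603 and the other part of ORF1629. These allow the cassette to be recombined into a baculovirus genome at the polyhedrin locus, and restoring the essential ORF1629 favours recovery of recombinant virus. A beta-glucuronidase (GUS) gene under the late p6.9 promoter lies within the arms and serves as a visual marker for recombinants.

The payload is a wild-type fragment of human LRRK2, residues 1867–2176, which the plasmid name describes as RocCOR. It is driven by a polyhedrin (polH) promoter and fused at its N terminus to an 8xHis tag followed by a TEV protease site, so the protein can be affinity purified and the tag removed. The backbone carries two p10 and two polyhedrin promoters arranged in divergent pairs, permitting co-expression of several genes. The depositor notes that cdc37, a kinase-directed co-chaperone, is co-expressed, presumably to aid folding or solubility of the LRRK2 fragment. The feature table annotates neither the LRRK2 nor the cdc37 coding sequence, so it does not show which promoter drives cdc37. A further 6xHis sequence is annotated just upstream of the ORF1629 arm; its relationship to the inserts is not stated. The construct suits production of this LRRK2 fragment for biochemical or structural work related to Parkinson's disease.
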