LOCUS       Exported 11892 bp ds-DNA circular SYN 13-MAY-2021
DEFINITION  synthetic circular DNA
ACCESSION   .
VERSION     .
KEYWORDS    pBACgus4x/cdc37/RocCOR LRRK2 1867-2176
SOURCE      synthetic DNA construct
  ORGANISM  synthetic DNA construct
REFERENCE   1 (bases 1 to 11892)
  AUTHORS   MJFF
  TITLE     Michael J Fox Foundation plasmids
  JOURNAL   Unpublished
REFERENCE   2 (bases 1 to 11892)
  AUTHORS   .
  TITLE     Direct Submission
  JOURNAL   Exported May 13, 2021 from SnapGene Server 1.1.58
            http://www.snapgene.com
FEATURES             Location/Qualifiers
     source          1..11892
                     /organism="synthetic DNA construct"
                     /mol_type="other DNA"
     promoter        complement(665..774)
                     /label=p10 promoter
                     /note="baculovirus promoter for expression in insect cells"
     promoter        complement(925..1016)
                     /gene="polh from Autographa californica"
                     /label=polyhedrin promoter
                     /note="promoter for the baculovirus polyhedrin gene"
     promoter        1041..1150
                     /label=p10 promoter
                     /note="baculovirus promoter for expression in insect cells"
     promoter        1256..1347
                     /gene="polh from Autographa californica"
                     /label=polyhedrin promoter
                     /note="promoter for the baculovirus polyhedrin gene"
     CDS             1366..1389
                     /codon_start=1
                     /product="8xHis affinity tag"
                     /label=8xHis
                     /translation="HHHHHHHH"
     CDS             1390..1410
                     /codon_start=1
                     /product="tobacco etch virus (TEV) protease recognition and
                     cleavage site"
                     /label=TEV site
                     /translation="ENLYFQG"
     CDS             4052..4069
                     /codon_start=1
                     /product="6xHis affinity tag"
                     /label=6xHis
                     /translation="HHHHHH"
     misc_recomb     4106..5463
                     /label=baculovirus recombination region (ORF1629)
                     /note="contains part of ORF1629"
     CDS             complement(4122..5463)
                     /codon_start=2
                     /product="baculovirus capsid-associated protein"
                     /label=ORF1629
                     /note="required for viral replication"
                     /translation="PSLRQSLYNTIAYIERLLNIGTVNDSEITMLIADFYDLYSNYNIE
                     LPPPQALPRSRRPSVVQPAAPAPVPTIVREQTKPEQIIPAAPPPPPSPVPNIPAPPPPP
                     PPSMSELPPAPPMPTEPQPAAPLDDRQQLLEAIRNEKNRTRLRPVKPKTAPETSTIVEV
                     PTVLPKETFEPKPPSASPPPPPPPPPPPAPPAPPPMVDLSSAPPPPPLVDLPSEMLPPP
                     APSLSNVLSELKSGTVRLKPAQKRPQSEIIPKSSTTNLIADVLADTINRRRVAMAKSSS
                     EATSNDEGWDDDDNRPNKANTPDVKYVQALFNVFTSSQLYTNDSDERNTKAHNILNDVE
                     PLLQNKTQTNIDKARLLLQDLASFVALSENPLDSPAIGSEKQPLFETNRNLFYKSIEDL
                     IFKFRYKDAENHLIFALTYHPKDYKFNELLKYVQQLSVNQQRTESSA"
     primer_bind     complement(5555..5572)
                     /label=L4440
                     /note="L4440 vector, forward primer"
     rep_origin      complement(5726..6314)
                     /direction=LEFT
                     /label=ori
                     /note="high-copy-number ColE1/pMB1/pBR322/pUC origin of
                     replication"
     primer_bind     complement(5806..5825)
                     /label=pBR322ori-F
                     /note="pBR322 origin, forward primer"
     CDS             complement(6485..7345)
                     /codon_start=1
                     /gene="bla"
                     /product="beta-lactamase"
                     /label=AmpR
                     /note="confers resistance to ampicillin, carbenicillin, and
                     related antibiotics"
                     /translation="MSIQHFRVALIPFFAAFCLPVFAHPETLVKVKDAEDQLGARVGYI
                     ELDLNSGKILESFRPEERFPMMSTFKVLLCGAVLSRIDAGQEQLGRRIHYSQNDLVEYS
                     PVTEKHLTDGMTVRELCSAAITMSDNTAANLLLTTIGGPKELTAFLHNMGDHVTRLDRW
                     EPELNEAIPNDERDTTMPVAMATTLRKLLTGELLTLASRQQLIDWMEADKVAGPLLRSA
                     LPAGWFIADKSGAGERGSRGIIAALGPDGKPSRIVVIYTTGSQATMDERNRQIAEIGAS
                     LIKHW"
     primer_bind     7108..7127
                     /label=Amp-R
                     /note="Ampicillin resistance gene, reverse primer"
     promoter        complement(7346..7450)
                     /gene="bla"
                     /label=AmpR promoter
     rep_origin      7477..7932
                     /direction=RIGHT
                     /label=f1 ori
                     /note="f1 bacteriophage origin of replication; arrow
                     indicates direction of (+) strand synthesis"
     primer_bind     complement(7564..7583)
                     /label=F1ori-R
                     /note="F1 origin, reverse primer"
     primer_bind     7774..7795
                     /label=F1ori-F
                     /note="F1 origin, forward primer"
     misc_recomb     8331..9158
                     /label=baculovirus recombination region (lef2/ORF603)
                     /note="contains ORF603 and part of lef2"
     CDS             8331..8455
                     /codon_start=3
                     /product="baculovirus late expression factor 2"
                     /label=lef2
                     /translation="HLLIKSQDVYKPPNCQKMKTVDKLCPFAGNCKGLNPICNY"
     CDS             complement(8493..9098)
                     /codon_start=1
                     /product="baculovirus ORF603 protein"
                     /label=ORF603
                     /translation="MAVIFNNKQLLADNSIEKGGELFLFNGSYNILESYVNPVLLKNGV
                     IELEEAAYYAGNILYKTDDPKFIDYINLIIKATHSEELPENSTVVNYRKTMRSGTIHPI
                     KKDIYIYDNKKFTLYDRYIYGYDNNYVNFYEEKNEKEKEYEEEDDKASSLCENKIILSQ
                     INCESFENDFKYYLSDYNYAFSIIDNTTNVLVAFGLYR"
     CDS             complement(9169..10980)
                     /codon_start=1
                     /gene="uidA (or gusA) from E. coli"
                     /product="beta-glucuronidase"
                     /label=GUS
                     /translation="MVRPVETPTREIKKLDGLWAFSLDRENCGIDQRWWESALQESRAI
                     AVPGSFNDQFADADIRNYAGNVWYQREVFIPKGWAGQRIVLRFDAVTHYGKVWVNNQEV
                     MEHQGGYTPFEADVTPYVIAGKSVRITVCVNNELNWQTIPPGMVITDENGKKKQSYFHD
                     FFNYAGIHRSVMLYTTPNTWVDDITVVTHVAQDCNHASVDWQVVANGDVSVELRDADQQ
                     VVATGQGTSGTLQVVNPHLWQPGEGYLYELCVTAKSQTECDIYPLRVGIRSVAVKGQQF
                     LINHKPFYFTGFGRHEDADLRGKGFDNVLMVHDHALMDWIGANSYRTSHYPYAEEMLDW
                     ADEHGIVVIDETAAVGFSLSLGIGFEAGNKPKELYSEEAVNGETQQAHLQAIKELIARD
                     KNHPSVVMWSIANEPDTRPQGAREYFAPLAEATRKLDPTRPITCVNVMFCDAHTDTISD
                     LFDVLCLNRYYGWYVQSGDLETAEKVLEKELLAWQEKLHQPIIITEYGVDTLAGLHSMY
                     TDMWSEEYQCAWLDMYHRVFDRVSAVVGEQVWNFADFATSQGILRVGGNKKGIFTRDRK
                     PKSAAFLLQKRWTGMNFGEKPQQGGKQ"
     promoter        complement(10989..11304)
                     /gene="Autographa californica p6.9"
                     /label=p6.9 promoter
                     /note="baculovirus late basic protein promoter"
ORIGIN
        1 ataaattgca tgacgattgt ctggtgggcc acctgctcca tgagtgcaca tttctcctcc
       61 acctctaggt caatgcacca aatgaccagg taattggctg tctcctcgca caccaggtgg
      121 acgttgtctg acaggtactt ttggctgtca tcccagcggc gaagcatgcc aaagtgcttg
      181 atctgtttct cgtatttttc cacgaaggtc ttgtgtttct gctccctcac ctcctctgag
      241 tcctcctccg tcttctcggg cttggtattt accatgctct tgctgaagcc gtctttgctg
      301 agcgtgtcca cgttccaggg catgctcttc tccttcttgc gcatctcctc cagcttctgc
      361 tcccagctcc gctcctcctt gcgcagctgc tgtgcctcgg cctgcaggcg ctccagctct
      421 gccttgccgc cctcggccac ctccagctcc ttcagtttcc tctggcactc ggccaccttg
      481 cgcttgcact cgcggcagcc cctgtccagt tcctccttct ccttctggaa ctgctccatg
      541 cgttccaccc gggcctgatg ccgccagcgg aagagactgg ccgtgtcgat gttggggtgc
      601 gtctcgtctt catcatcaga cacctcaatg tggtcccaca cgctgtagtc caccatggat
      661 ctgtgattgt aaataaaatg taatttacag tatagtattt taattaatat acaaatgatt
      721 tgataataat tcttatttaa ctataatata ttgtgttggg ttgaattaaa ggtcccggca
      781 tcctcaaatg cataatttca tagtccccct tgttgtaagt gatgcgtatt tctgaatctt
      841 tgtaaaatag cacacaagac tccaacgcgt ttggcgtttt attttcttgc tcgactctag
      901 tttattaggc ctctagagat ccgtatttat aggttttttt attacaaaac tgttacgaaa
      961 acagtaaaat acttatttat ttgcgagatg gttatcattt taattatctc catgatccaa
     1021 taacctagaa taaagggccc gacctttaat tcaacccaac acaatatatt atagttaaat
     1081 aagaattatt atcaaatcat ttgtatatta attaaaatac tatactgtaa attacatttt
     1141 atttacaatc acagatcccc gggactagta ataaaagatg tttattttca ttagatgtgt
     1201 gtgttggttt tttgtgtcta gtaataaaac ctagaggatc gatcccccgg atctgatcat
     1261 ggagataatt aaaatgataa ccatctcgca aataaataag tattttactg ttttcgtaac
     1321 agttttgtaa taaaaaaacc tataaatatc ggatccggat ccatgcacca ccatcaccac
     1381 catcaccacg agaaccttta tttccaagga aattttgact ttaaacatat tgggtgtaaa
     1441 gcaaaagaca ttattaggtt cttgcagcaa cgccttaaga aggcagtgcc gtacaataga
     1501 atgaaactta tgatcgttgg taatacgggt tctggtaaaa cgactctatt acaacagttg
     1561 atgaaaacga agaagagcga tctaggaatg caaagcgcta ccgtcggcat agacgtcaaa
     1621 gattggccta tacaaatacg ggacaaacgc aaacgtgacc tcgtgttgaa cgtttgggac
     1681 tttgctggcc gggaagaatt ttactctaca catccgcatt ttatgactca acgcgctttg
     1741 taccttgcag tgtatgattt gtccaaggga caggctgagg tcgacgcaat gaagccctgg
     1801 ttgtttaata ttaaagcgcg cgcatcatcg tctccggtga ttcttgtcgg aacccatctc
     1861 gatgtgagtg acgagaaaca acgcaaagcg tgcatgagta aaatcacaaa agaattactg
     1921 aataaacgag gttttccggc gatacgcgat tatcactttg tgaatgcaac tgaagaatcc
     1981 gacgctttgg cgaaattgcg caaaaccatt ataaatgaga gcctaaactt taaaatacgc
     2041 gaccaattag tggtgggtca acttattccg gattgctacg tagagttgga aaagataatt
     2101 ctctctgaac gcaagaacgt gcccattgaa tttccggtga tcgaccgtaa acgtcttttg
     2161 caattggtcc gtgaaaatca attgcaattg gacgagaacg aattgcctca cgcggtgcac
     2221 ttcttaaacg agagcggcgt cttgcttcat tttcaggacc cggcgttgca actgagtgac
     2281 ctatacttcg tggaaccgaa atggctatgt aagatcatgg cgcaaattct gactgttaaa
     2341 gttgaaggtt gtcctaaaca tcccaaaggc ataatttcga ggcgagacgt ggagaagttc
     2401 ttgagtaaga aacgtaaatt tccgaagaat tacatgagcc aatactttaa attgttggag
     2461 aaatttcaga ttgcgttgcc gattggagaa gaatacttac tggtcccgag ctcgctgagc
     2521 gaccatcgcc cggttattga actaccgcat tgcgagaaca gcgagataat tatacgcctg
     2581 tacgagatgc cctactttcc catgggcttc tggagcagat tgattaacag attgttggag
     2641 atcagcccct acatgctgtc aggtcgagag cgcgcactac gccccaatcg tatgtattgg
     2701 cggcagggca tatatttgaa ttggtcgccg gaagcatact gtctagtagg ctcagaagtc
     2761 ttagataatc acccggagtc ttttcttaaa attaccgtgc cgagctgccg taaagggtgt
     2821 atcttgttag gccaagtggt cgaccacatt gatagcttga tggaagaatg gtttccaggc
     2881 ctccttgaaa tcgacatttg cggcgagggc gagacactct tgaagaagtg ggcgttgtat
     2941 tcttttaacg atggcgagga gcaccagaag atactgctag atgacctgat gaagaaagcg
     3001 gaagaaggcg acctgttggt gaaccctgac cagccgagat tgacgatacc catttcacaa
     3061 atagcacctg acctaatttt ggccgatttg cctcgcaata ttatgctaaa caacgacgag
     3121 ttagagtttg agcaagctcc cgaatttcta ctaggcgacg gttcttttgg ctcggtatac
     3181 cgagcggctt atgaaggcga agaagtggct gttaagatct tcaacaagca cacctcgctc
     3241 cgtctgctcc gtcaggaact ggtcgttctg tgtcatctgc accatccgag cctcatctcc
     3301 ctgctggccg ctggcatccg tcctcgtatg ctggtgatgg agctggcatc caagggctct
     3361 ctcgaccgcc tgctgcagca ggacaaggct tctctgaccc gtactctgca gcatcgtatc
     3421 gctctgcatg tagctgacgg cctgcgttat cttcattctg caatgatcat ttatcgcgac
     3481 ctgaaacctc ataatgtact gctgtttact ctgtacccga acgctgccat catcgctaag
     3541 attgcagact atggtattgc gcagtactgc tgccgcatgg gcattaaaac aagcgaaggt
     3601 acgccgggtt tccgtgctcc agaagtggct cgtggcaacg ttatttacaa ccagcaagct
     3661 gacgtttact cgttcggtct gctcctgtac gatatcctga ctaccggcgg ccgtatcgta
     3721 gaaggtctga agttccctaa cgaattcgac gaactggaaa tccagggcaa gctgccagac
     3781 ccggttaaag aatacggttg cgctccgtgg ccgatggtag agaagctcat caaacagtgc
     3841 cttaaagaaa accctcagga acgtccaacc tctgctcaag tgttcgacat ccttaacagc
     3901 gctgaactcg tctgtctgac tcgccgtatt ctcctgccta agaatgttat cgtggaatgt
     3961 atggttgcta ctcaccataa ctctcgcaac gcttccatct ggctcggctg tggccacact
     4021 gaccgttgat aagcttgcgg ccgcactcga gcaccaccac caccaccact aacctaggta
     4081 gctgagcgca tgcaagctga tccgggttat tagtacattt attaagcgct agattctgtg
     4141 cgttgttgat ttacagacaa ttgttgtacg tattttaata attcattaaa tttataatct
     4201 ttagggtggt atgttagagc gaaaatcaaa tgattttcag cgtctttata tctgaattta
     4261 aatattaaat cctcaataga tttgtaaaat aggtttcgat tagtttcaaa caagggttgt
     4321 ttttccgaac cgatggctgg actatctaat ggattttcgc tcaacgccac aaaacttgcc
     4381 aaatcttgta gcagcaatct agctttgtcg atattcgttt gtgttttgtt ttgtaataaa
     4441 ggttcgacgt cgttcaaaat attatgcgct tttgtatttc tttcatcact gtcgttagtg
     4501 tacaattgac tcgacgtaaa cacgttaaat agagcttgga catatttaac atcgggcgtg
     4561 ttagctttat taggccgatt atcgtcgtcg tcccaaccct cgtcgttaga agttgcttcc
     4621 gaagacgatt ttgccatagc cacacgacgc ctattaattg tgtcggctaa cacgtccgcg
     4681 atcaaatttg tagttgagct ttttggaatt atttctgatt gcgggcgttt ttgggcgggt
     4741 ttcaatctaa ctgtgcccga ttttaattca gacaacacgt tagaaagcga tggtgcaggc
     4801 ggtggtaaca tttcagacgg caaatctact aatggcggcg gtggtggagc tgatgataaa
     4861 tctaccatcg gtggaggcgc aggcggggct ggcggcggag gcggaggcgg aggtggtggc
     4921 ggtgatgcag acggcggttt aggctcaaat gtctctttag gcaacacagt cggcacctca
     4981 actattgtac tggtttcggg cgccgttttt ggtttgaccg gtctgagacg agtgcgattt
     5041 ttttcgtttc taatagcttc caacaattgt tgtctgtcgt ctaaaggtgc agcgggttga
     5101 ggttccgtcg gcattggtgg agcgggcggc aattcagaca tcgatggtgg tggtggtggt
     5161 ggaggcgctg gaatgttagg cacgggagaa ggtggtggcg gcggtgccgc cggtataatt
     5221 tgttctggtt tagtttgttc gcgcacgatt gtgggcaccg gcgcaggcgc cgctggctgc
     5281 acaacggaag gtcgtctgct tcgaggcagc gcttggggtg gtggcaattc aatattataa
     5341 ttggaataca aatcgtaaaa atctgctata agcattgtaa tttcgctatc gtttaccgtg
     5401 ccgatattta acaaccgctc aatgtaagca attgtattgt aaagagattg tctcaagctc
     5461 ggatcgatcc cgcacgccga taacaagcct tttcattttt actacagcat tgtagtggcg
     5521 agacacttcg ctgtcgtcga ggtttaaacg cttcctcgct cactgactcg ctgcgctcgg
     5581 tcgttcggct gcggcgagcg gtatcagctc actcaaaggc ggtaatacgg ttatccacag
     5641 aatcagggga taacgcagga aagaacatgt gagcaaaagg ccagcaaaag gccaggaacc
     5701 gtaaaaaggc cgcgttgctg gcgtttttcc ataggctccg cccccctgac gagcatcaca
     5761 aaaatcgacg ctcaagtcag aggtggcgaa acccgacagg actataaaga taccaggcgt
     5821 ttccccctgg aagctccctc gtgcgctctc ctgttccgac cctgccgctt accggatacc
     5881 tgtccgcctt tctcccttcg ggaagcgtgg cgctttctca tagctcacgc tgtaggtatc
     5941 tcagttcggt gtaggtcgtt cgctccaagc tgggctgtgt gcacgaaccc cccgttcagc
     6001 ccgaccgctg cgccttatcc ggtaactatc gtcttgagtc caacccggta agacacgact
     6061 tatcgccact ggcagcagcc actggtaaca ggattagcag agcgaggtat gtaggcggtg
     6121 ctacagagtt cttgaagtgg tggcctaact acggctacac tagaaggaca gtatttggta
     6181 tctgcgctct gctgaagcca gttaccttcg gaaaaagagt tggtagctct tgatccggca
     6241 aacaaaccac cgctggtagc ggtggttttt ttgtttgcaa gcagcagatt acgcgcagaa
     6301 aaaaaggatc tcaagaagat cctttgatct tttctacggg gtctgacgct cagtggaacg
     6361 aaaactcacg ttaagggatt ttggtcatga gattatcaaa aaggatcttc acctagatcc
     6421 ttttaaatta aaaatgaagt tttaaatcaa tctaaagtat atatgagtaa acttggtctg
     6481 acagttacca atgcttaatc agtgaggcac ctatctcagc gatctgtcta tttcgttcat
     6541 ccatagttgc ctgactcccc gtcgtgtaga taactacgat acgggagggc ttaccatctg
     6601 gccccagtgc tgcaatgata ccgcgagacc cacgctcacc ggctccagat ttatcagcaa
     6661 taaaccagcc agccggaagg gccgagcgca gaagtggtcc tgcaacttta tccgcctcca
     6721 tccagtctat taattgttgc cgggaagcta gagtaagtag ttcgccagtt aatagtttgc
     6781 gcaacgttgt tgccattgct acaggcatcg tggtgtcacg ctcgtcgttt ggtatggctt
     6841 cattcagctc cggttcccaa cgatcaaggc gagttacatg atcccccatg ttgtgcaaaa
     6901 aagcggttag ctccttcggt cctccgatcg ttgtcagaag taagttggcc gcagtgttat
     6961 cactcatggt tatggcagca ctgcataatt ctcttactgt catgccatcc gtaagatgct
     7021 tttctgtgac tggtgagtac tcaaccaagt cattctgaga atagtgtatg cggcgaccga
     7081 gttgctcttg cccggcgtca atacgggata ataccgcgcc acatagcaga actttaaaag
     7141 tgctcatcat tggaaaacgt tcttcggggc gaaaactctc aaggatctta ccgctgttga
     7201 gatccagttc gatgtaaccc actcgtgcac ccaactgatc ttcagcatct tttactttca
     7261 ccagcgtttc tgggtgagca aaaacaggaa ggcaaaatgc cgcaaaaaag ggaataaggg
     7321 cgacacggaa atgttgaata ctcatactct tcctttttca atattattga agcatttatc
     7381 agggttattg tctcatgagc ggatacatat ttgaatgtat ttagaaaaat aaacaaatag
     7441 gggttccgcg cacatttccc cgaaaagtgc cacctgnnnn nnnnnnnnnn nnnnnnnnnn
     7501 nnnnnnnnnn nnnnnnnnnn nnnnnnnnnn nnnnnnnnnn nnnnnnnnnn nnnnnnnnnn
     7561 nnnnnnnnnn nnnnnnnnnn nnnnnnnnnn nnnnnnnnnn cnnnnnnnnn nnnnnnnnnn
     7621 nnnnnnnnnn nnnnnnnnnn nnnnnnnnnn nnnnnnnnnn nnnnnnnnnn nnnnnnnnnn
     7681 nnnnnnnnnn nnannnnnnn nnnnnnnnnn nnnnnnnnnn nnnnnnnnnn nnnnnnnnnn
     7741 nncctttgac gttggagtcc acgttcttta atagtggact cttgttccaa actggaacaa
     7801 cactcaaccc tatctcggtc tattcttttg atttataagg gattttgccg atttcggcct
     7861 attggttaaa aaatgagctg atttaacaaa aatttaacgc gaattttaac aaaatattaa
     7921 cgtttacaat ttcccattcg ccattcaggc tgcgcaactg ttgggaaggg cgatcggtgc
     7981 gggcctcttc gctattacgc caggaacggc tccgcccact attaatgaaa ttaaaaattc
     8041 caattttaaa aaacgcagca agagaaacat ttgtatgaaa gaatgcgtag aaggaaagaa
     8101 aaatgtcgtc gacatgctga acaacaagat taatatgcct ccgtgtataa aaaaaatatt
     8161 gaacgatttg aaagaaaaca atgtaccgcg cggcggtatg tacaggaaga ggtttatact
     8221 aaactgttac attgcaaacg tggtttcgtg tgccaagtgt gaaaaccgat gtttaatcaa
     8281 ggctctgacg catttctaca accacgactc caagtgtgtg ggtgaagtca tgcatctttt
     8341 aatcaaatcc caagatgtgt ataaaccacc aaactgccaa aaaatgaaaa ctgtcgacaa
     8401 gctctgtccg tttgctggca actgcaaggg tctcaatcct atttgtaatt attgaataat
     8461 aaaacaatta taaatgctaa atttgttttt tattaacgat acaaaccaaa cgcaacaaga
     8521 acatttgtag tattatctat aattgaaaac gcgtagttat aatcgctgag gtaatattta
     8581 aaatcatttt caaatgattc acagttaatt tgcgacaata taattttatt ttcacataaa
     8641 ctagacgcct tgtcgtcttc ttcttcgtat tccttctctt tttcattttt ctcttcataa
     8701 aaattaacat agttattatc gtatccatat atgtatctat cgtatagagt aaattttttg
     8761 ttgtcataaa tatatatgtc ttttttaatg gggtgtatag taccgctgcg catagttttt
     8821 ctgtaattta caacagtgct attttctggt agttcttcgg agtgtgttgc tttaattatt
     8881 aaatttatat aatcaatgaa tttgggatcg tcggttttgt acaatatgtt gccggcatag
     8941 tacgcagctt cttctagttc aattacacca ttttttagca gcaccggatt aacataactt
     9001 tccaaaatgt tgtacgaacc gttaaacaaa aacagttcac ctcccttttc tatactattg
     9061 tctgcgagca gttgtttgtt gttaaaaata acagccattg taatgagacg cacaaactaa
     9121 tatcacaaac tggaaatgtc tatcaatata tagttgctga tcagatcctc attgtttgcc
     9181 tccctgctgc ggtttttcac cgaagttcat gccagtccag cgtttttgca gcagaaaagc
     9241 cgccgacttc ggtttgcggt cgcgagtgaa gatccctttc ttgttaccgc caacgcgcaa
     9301 tatgccttgc gaggtcgcaa aatcggcgaa attccatacc tgttcaccga cgacggcgct
     9361 gacgcgatca aagacgcggt gatacatatc cagccatgca cactgatact cttcactcca
     9421 catgtcggtg tacattgagt gcagcccggc taacgtatcc acgccgtatt cggtgatgat
     9481 aatcggctga tgcagtttct cctgccaggc cagaagttct ttttccagta ccttctctgc
     9541 cgtttccaaa tcgccgcttt ggacatacca tccgtaataa cggttcaggc acagcacatc
     9601 aaagagatcg ctgatggtat cggtgtgagc gtcgcagaac attacattga cgcaggtgat
     9661 cggacgcgtc gggtcgagtt tacgcgttgc ttccgccagt ggcgcgaaat attcccgtgc
     9721 accttgcgga cgggtatccg gttcgttggc aatactccac atcaccacgc ttgggtggtt
     9781 tttgtcacgc gctatcagct ctttaatcgc ctgtaagtgc gcttgctgag tttccccgtt
     9841 gactgcctct tcgctgtaca gttctttcgg cttgttgccc gcttcgaaac caatgcctaa
     9901 agagagcgaa aagccgacag cagcagtttc atcaatcacc acgatgccat gttcatctgc
     9961 ccagtcgagc atctcttcag cgtaagggta atgcgaggta cggtaggagt tggccccaat
    10021 ccagtccatt aatgcgtggt cgtgcaccat cagcacgtta tcgaatcctt tgccacgtaa
    10081 gtccgcatct tcatgacgac caaagccagt aaagtagaac ggtttgtggt taatcaggaa
    10141 ctgttggccc ttcactgcca ctgaccggat gccgacgcga agcgggtaga tatcacactc
    10201 tgtctggctt ttggctgtga cgcacagttc atagagataa ccttcacccg gttgccagag
    10261 gtgcggattc accacttgca aagtcccgct agtgccttgt ccagttgcaa ccacctgttg
    10321 atccgcatca cgcagttcaa cgctgacatc accattggcc accacctgcc agtcaacaga
    10381 cgcgtggtta cagtcttgcg cgacatgcgt caccacggtg atatcgtcca cccaggtgtt
    10441 cggcgtggtg tagagcatta cgctgcgatg gattccggca tagttaaaga aatcatggaa
    10501 gtaagactgc tttttcttgc cgttttcgtc ggtaatcacc attcccggcg ggatagtctg
    10561 ccagttcagt tcgttgttca cacaaacggt gatacgtaca cttttcccgg caataacata
    10621 cggcgtgaca tcggcttcaa atggcgtata gccgccctga tgctccatca cttcctgatt
    10681 attgacccac actttgccgt aatgagtgac cgcatcgaaa cgcagcacga tacgctggcc
    10741 tgcccaacct ttcggtataa agacttcgcg ctgataccag acgttgcccg cataattacg
    10801 aatatctgca tcggcgaact gatcgttaaa actgcctggc acagcaattg cccggctttc
    10861 ttgtaacgcg ctttcccacc aacgctgatc aattccacag ttttcgcgat ccagactgaa
    10921 tgcccacagg ccgtcgagtt ttttgatttc acgggttggg gtttctacag gacggaccat
    10981 atttataggt gtaatttatg tagctgtaat ttttacctta ttaatatttt ttacgctttg
    11041 cattcgacga ctgaactccc aaatatatgt ttaactcgtc ttggtcgttt gaatttttgt
    11101 tgctgtgttt cctaatattt tccatcacct taaatatgtt attgtaatcc tcaatgttga
    11161 acttgcaatt ggacacggca tagttttcca tagtcgtgta aaacatggta ttggctgcat
    11221 tgtaatacat ccgactgagc gggtacggat ctatgtgttt gagcagcctg ttcaaaaact
    11281 ctgcatcgtc gcaaaacgga atttcgtcga cagatcgtaa ccacacaaaa aaccaacaca
    11341 cagttctaat gaaaataaag aacttttatt atcctcaggt ctagctggaa ttcttatcag
    11401 gtttcaggct cgggcacact gacatccttc tcatcgcccg tcttgggaac agcttccagt
    11461 aatgggtccc caggacctgc ctcctctccc tccttggcct cgctggcctt agagttgggg
    11521 acccagaggc cagagtcaat gcagcgctgc atgtggtact ttgcgtcggt ggggtccatc
    11581 ttgctgatgg cgtcctgcag catctgcacg tccttcacat cgaagcactt ctggagttcc
    11641 tcagggaggg actcgtagac ctcgacgggg tccaggccgc cggggccgag ccgcttcttg
    11701 cgctcctcct cctcgtactc cttcatggcc ttctcgatgc gcagcttggc acggccccgc
    11761 acacgctcct tgaaggcttc cagctcgtcg ttgaagccct ccatgtactg gcgatcggct
    11821 gtcttaatct tagtgaagaa ctgccggaag caggcccggg ggtccacctt taggctcttg
    11881 gccagctcca gg
//
