>Addgene plasmid #40398 | pBACgus4x/cdc37/RocCOR LRRK2 1867-2176 | addgene partial sequence | sequence record 53074 | DSP2466Rev 5'-AATAACCCGGATCAGCTT-3'
GGTGGTGGTGGTGGTGCTCGAGTGCGGCCGCAAGCTTATCATCAACGGTCAGTGTGGCCACAGCCGAGCC
AGATGGAAGCGTTGCGAGAGTTATGGTGAGTAGCAACCATACATTCCACGATAACATTCTTAGGCAGGAG
AATACGGCGAGTCAGACAGACGAGTTCAGCGCTGTTAAGGATGTCGAACACTTGAGCAGAGGTTGGACGT
TCCTGAGGGTTTTCTTTAAGGCACTGTTTGATGAGCTTCTCTACCATCGGCCACGGAGCGCAACCGTATT
CTTTAACCGGGTCTGGCAGCTTGCCCTGGATTTCCAGTTCGTCGAATTCGTTAGGGAACTTCAGACCTTC
TACGATACGGCCGCCGGTAGTCAGGATATCGTACAGGAGCAGACCGAACGAGTAAACGTCAGCTTGCTGG
TTGTAAATAACGTTGCCACGAGCCACTTCTGGAGCACGGAAACCCGGCGTACCTTCGCTTGTTTTAATGC
CCATGCGGCAGCAGTACTGCGCAATACCATAGTCTGCAATCTTAGCGATGATGGCAGCGTTCGGGTACAG
AGTAAACAGCAGTACATTATGAGGTTTCAGGTCGCGATAAATGATCATTGCAGAATGAAGATAACGCAGG
CCGTCAGCTACATGCAGAGCGATACGATGCTGCAGAGTACGGGTCAGAGAAGCCTTGTCCTGCTGCAGCA
GGCGGTCGAGAGAGCCCTTGGATGCCAGCTCCATCACCAGCATACGAGGACGGATGCCAGCGGCCAGCAG
GGAGATGAGGCTCGGATGGTGCAGATGACACAGAACGACCAGTTCCTGACGGAGCAGACGGAGCGAGGTG
TGCTTGTTGAAGATCTTAACAGCCACTTCTTCGCCTTCATAAGCCGCTCGGTATACCGAGCCAAAAGAAC
CGTCGCCTAGTAGAAATTCGGGAGCTTGCTCAAACTCTAACTCGTCGTTGTTTAGCATAAT
