>Addgene plasmid #40398 | pBACgus4x/cdc37/RocCOR LRRK2 1867-2176 | addgene partial sequence | sequence record 53075 | DSP2466For 5'-GAATTTCGTCGACAGATC-3'
ATAAAGAACTTTTATTATCCTCAGGTCTAGCTGGAATTCTTATCAGGTTTCAGGCTCGGGCACACTGACA
TCCTTCTCATCGCCCGTCTTGGGAACAGCTTCCAGTAATGGGTCCCCAGGACCTGCCTCCTCTCCCTCCT
TGGCCTCGCTGGCCTTAGAGTTGGGGACCCAGAGGCCAGAGTCAATGCAGCGCTGCATGTGGTACTTTGC
GTCGGTGGGGTCCATCTTGCTGATGGCGTCCTGCAGCATCTGCACGTCCTTCACATCGAAGCACTTCTGG
AGTTCCTCAGGGAGGGACTCGTAGACCTCGACGGGGTCCAGGCCGCCGGGGCCGAGCCGCTTCTTGCGCT
CCTCCTCCTCGTACTCCTTCATGGCCTTCTCGATGCGCAGCTTGGCACGGCCCCGCACACGCTCCTTGAA
GGCTTCCAGCTCGTCGTTGAAGCCCTCCATGTACTGGCGATCGGCTGTCTTAATCTTAGTGAAGAACTGC
CGGAAGCAGGCCCGGGGGTCCACCTTTAGGCTCTTGGCCAGCTCCAGGATAAATTGCATGACGATTGTCT
GGTGGGCCACCTGCTCCATGAGTGCACATTTCTCCTCCACCTCTAGGTCAATGCACCAAATGACCAGGTA
ATTGGCTGTCTCCTCGCACACCAGGTGGACGTTGTCTGACAGGTACTTTTGGCTGTCATCCCAGCGGCGA
AGCATGCCAAAGTGCTTGATCTGTTTCTCGTATTTTTCCACGAAGGTCTTGTGTTTCTGCTCCCTCACCT
CCTCTGAGTCCTCCTCCGTCTTCTCGGGCTTGGTATTTACCATGCTCTTGCTGAAGCCGTCTTTGCTGAG
CGTGTCCACGTT
